>Addgene plasmid #81758 | pDONR223_OR2M2_WT | addgene full sequence | sequence record 168865 | Addgene NGS Result
CTTTCCTGCGTTATCCCCTGATTCTGTGGATAACCGTATTACCGCCTTTGAGTGAGCTGATACCGCTCGC
CGCAGCCGAACGACCGAGCGCAGCGAGTCAGTGAGCGAGGAAGCGGAAGAGCGCCCAATACGCAAACCGC
CTCTCCCCGCGCGTTGGCCGATTCATTAATGCAGCTGGCACGACAGGTTTCCCGACTGGAAAGCGGGCAG
TGAGCGCAACGCAATTAATACGCGTACCGCTAGCCAGGAAGAGTTTGTAGAAACGCAAAAAGGCCATCCG
TCAGGATGGCCTTCTGCTTAGTTTGATGCCTGGCAGTTTATGGCGGGCGTCCTGCCCGCCACCCTCCGGG
CCGTTGCTTCACAACGTTCAAATCCGCTCCCGGCGGATTTGTCCTACTCAGGAGAGCGTTCACCGACAAA
CAACAGATAAAACGAAAGGCCCAGTCTTCCGACTGAGCCTTTCGTTTTATTTGATGCCTGGCAGTTCCCT
ACTCTCGCGTTAACGCTAGCATGGATGTTTTCCCAGTCACGACGTTGTAAAACGACGGCCAGTCTTAAGC
TCGGGCCCCAAATAATGATTTTATTTTGACTGATAGTGACCTGTTCGTTGCAACAAATTGATGAGCAATG
CTTTTTTATAATGCCAACTTTGTACAAAAAAGTTGGCACCATGGCATGGGAGAATCAGACCTTCAACTCC
GACTTCATCCTCCTTGGAATCTTCAATCACAGCCCACCACACACGTTCCTCTTCTTTCTGGTCCTGGGCA
TCTTTTTAGTGGCCTTCATGGGAAACTCTGTCATGGTTCTCCTCATCTACCTGGACACCCAGCTCCACAC
CCCCATGTACTTCCTCCTCAGCCAACTGTCCCTCATGGACCTCATGCTCATCTGCACCACCGTACCCAAG
ATGGCCTTCAACTACTTGTCTGGCAGCAAGTCCATTTCTATGGCTGGTTGTGTCACACAAATTTTCTTCT
ATATATCACTGTCTGGCTCTGAATGTTTTCTTTTGGCTGTTATGGCTTATGACCGCTATATTGCTATTTG
CCACCCTCTAAGATATACCAATCTCATGAATCCTAAAATTTGTGGACTTATGGCTACCTTCTCCTGGATC
CTGGGCTCTACAGATGGAATCATTGATGCTGTAGCCACATTTTCCTTCTCCTTTTGTGGGTCTCGGGAAA
TAGCCCACTTCTTCTGTGAATTCCCTTCCCTACTAATCCTCTCATGCAATGACACATCAATATTTGAAGA
GGTTATTTTCATCTGCTGTATAGTAATGCTTGTTTTCCCTGTTGCAATCATCATTGCTTCCTATGCTGGA
GTTATTCTGGCTGTCATTCACATGGGATCTGGAGAGGGTCGTCGCAAAGCTTTCACGACCTGTTCCTCTC
ACCTCATGGTGGTGGGAATGTACTATGGAGCAGCTTTGTTCATGTACATACGGCCCACATCTGATCACTC
CCCAACGCAGGACAAGATGGTGTCTGTATTCTACACCATCCTCACTCCCATGCTGAATCCCCTCATCTAC
AGCCTCCGCAACAAGGAGGTGACTAGAGCATTCATGAAGATCTTAGGAAAGGGCAAGTCTGAGAGTGAGT
TACCTCATAAACTTTATGTTTTGCTGTTTGCTAAATTCTTCTTTCTAATATCCATCTTTTTCTATGATGT
CAAAATACTAGCATTGATTATGTACATTGCCTAATTGCCAACTTTCTTGTACAAAGTTGGCATTATAAGA
AAGCATTGCTTATCAATTTGTTGCAACGAACAGGTCACTATCAGTCAAAATAAAATCATTATTTGCCATC
CAGCTGATATCCCCTATAGTGAGTCGTATTACATGGTCATAGCTGTTTCCTGGCAGCTCTGGCCCGTGTC
TCAAAATCTCTGATGTTACATTGCACAAGATAAAAATATATCATCATGCCTCCTCTAGACCAGCCAGGAC
AGAAATGCCTCGACTTCGCTGCTACCCAAGGTTGCCGGGTGACGCACACCGTGGAAACGGATGAAGGCAC
GAACCCAGTGGACATAAGCCTGTTCGGTTCGTAAGCTGTAATGCAAGTAGCGTATGCGCTCACGCAACTG
GTCCAGAACCTTGACCGAACGCAGCGGTGGTAACGGCGCAGTGGCGGTTTTCATGGCTTGTTATGACTGT
TTTTTTGGGGTACAGTCTATGCCTCGGGCATCCAAGCAGCAAGCGCGTTACGCCGTGGGTCGATGTTTGA
TGTTATGGAGCAGCAACGATGTTACGCAGCAGGGCAGTCGCCCTAAAACAAAGTTAAACATTATGAGGGA
AGCGGTGATCGCCGAAGTATCGACTCAACTATCAGAGGTAGTTGGCGTCATCGAGCGCCATCTCGAACCG
ACGTTGCTGGCCGTACATTTGTACGGCTCCGCAGTGGATGGCGGCCTGAAGCCACACAGTGATATTGATT
TGCTGGTTACGGTGACCGTAAGGCTTGATGAAACAACGCGGCGAGCTTTGATCAACGACCTTTTGGAAAC
TTCGGCTTCCCCTGGAGAGAGCGAGATTCTCCGCGCTGTAGAAGTCACCATTGTTGTGCACGACGACATC
ATTCCGTGGCGTTATCCAGCTAAGCGCGAACTGCAATTTGGAGAATGGCAGCGCAATGACATTCTTGCAG
GTATCTTCGAGCCAGCCACGATCGACATTGATCTGGCTATCTTGCTGACAAAAGCAAGAGAACATAGCGT
TGCCTTGGTAGGTCCAGCGGCGGAGGAACTCTTTGATCCGGTTCCTGAACAGGATCTATTTGAGGCGCTA
AATGAAACCTTAACGCTATGGAACTCGCCGCCCGACTGGGCTGGCGATGAGCGAAATGTAGTGCTTACGT
TGTCCCGCATTTGGTACAGCGCAGTAACCGGCAAAATCGCGCCGAAGGATGTCGCTGCCGACTGGGCAAT
GGAGCGCCTGCCGGCCCAGTATCAGCCCGTCATACTTGAAGCTAGACAGGCTTATCTTGGACAAGAAGAA
GATCGCTTGGCCTCGCGCGCAGATCAGTTGGAAGAATTTGTCCACTACGTGAAAGGCGAGATCACCAAGG
TAGTCGGCAAATAACCCTCGAGCCACCCATGACCAAAATCCCTTAACGTGAGTTACGCGTCGTTCCACTG
AGCGTCAGACCCCGTAGAAAAGATCAAAGGATCTTCTTGAGATCCTTTTTTTCTGCGCGTAATCTGCTGC
TTGCAAACAAAAAAACCACCGCTACCAGCGGTGGTTTGTTTGCCGGATCAAGAGCTACCAACTCTTTTTC
CGAAGGTAACTGGCTTCAGCAGAGCGCAGATACCAAATACTGTTCTTCTAGTGTAGCCGTAGTTAGGCCA
CCACTTCAAGAACTCTGTAGCACCGCCTACATACCTCGCTCTGCTAATCCTGTTACCAGTGGCTGCTGCC
AGTGGCGATAAGTCGTGTCTTACCGGGTTGGACTCAAGACGATAGTTACCGGATAAGGCGCAGCGGTCGG
GCTGAACGGGGGGTTCGTGCACACAGCCCAGCTTGGAGCGAACGACCTACACCGAACTGAGATACCTACA
GCGTGAGCTATGAGAAAGCGCCACGCTTCCCGAAGGGAGAAAGGCGGACAGGTATCCGGTAAGCGGCAGG
GTCGGAACAGGAGAGCGCACGAGGGAGCTTCCAGGGGGAAACGCCTGGTATCTTTATAGTCCTGTCGGGT
TTCGCCACCTCTGACTTGAGCGTCGATTTTTGTGATGCTCGTCAGGGGGGCGGAGCCTATGGAAAAACGC
CAGCAACGCGGCCTTTTTACGGTTCCTGGCCTTTTGCTGGCCTTTTGCTCACATGTT
Features (pLannotate 1.2.2; 12 found; start..end, strand, type, name):
    121..213     +  CDS            lacI (fragment): lac repressor; lacI; The lac repressor binds to the lac operator to inhibit transcription in E. coli. This inhibition can be relieved by adding lactose or isopropyl-β-D-thiogalactopyranoside (IPTG).
    268..295     -  terminator     rrnB T2 terminator: transcription terminator T2 from the E. coli rrnB gene
    427..470     +  terminator     rrnB T1 terminator: Escherichia coli rrnB; transcription terminator T1 from the E. coli rrnB gene
    517..553     -  CDS            lacZα (fragment): LacZα fragment of β-galactosidase; lacZ fragment
    570..665     +  protein_bind   attL3: mutant version of attL; recombination site for the Gateway® LR reaction LR Clonase™
    677..1579    +  CDS            Olfr56: OLF56_MOUSE - Also known as Mor276-1 From Mus musculus (Mouse).
   1719..1814    -  protein_bind   attL3: mutant version of attL; recombination site for the Gateway® LR reaction LR Clonase™
   1833..1851    -  promoter       T7 promoter: promoter for bacteriophage T7 RNA polymerase
   2041..2064    +  promoter       Pc promoter (fragment): intI1 (promoter lies within the coding sequence); class 1 integron promoter
   2240..2296    +  CDS            GmR (fragment): gentamycin acetyltransferase; aacC1; confers resistance to gentamycin
   2303..3094    +  CDS            SmR: aminoglycoside adenylyltransferase (Murphy, 1985); aadA; confers resistance to spectinomycin and streptomycin
   3187..3775    +  rep_origin     ori: high-copy-number ColE1/pMB1/pBR322/pUC origin of replication
