[The description below was written by a language model from this plasmid's Addgene catalogue record and pLannotate feature annotations shown in this document.]
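Description:
pDONR223_OR2M2_WT is a Gateway entry clone built on the Invitrogen pDONR223 backbone, carrying the open reading frame of human OR2M2, an olfactory receptor gene. It belongs to the Target Accelerator Plasmid Collection, a set of ORF clones assembled for systematic functional testing of cancer-associated alleles and their reference counterparts. The plasmid replicates in E. coli from a high-copy ColE1/pUC-type origin. Selection is with spectinomycin through the aadA (SmR) aminoglycoside adenylyltransferase gene, which lies downstream of fragments of a class 1 integron Pc promoter and a gentamicin resistance gene.

The sequenced plasmid is 3,837 nt. The ORF sits between two attL-type recombination sites, both labelled attL3 by the automated annotation, which allow it to be moved into any compatible destination vector by an LR Clonase reaction. The entry vector has no promoter for the insert, so expression depends entirely on the destination vector chosen. rrnB T1 and T2 terminators upstream of the cassette insulate it from read-through transcription, and a T7 promoter and M13 priming sites flank the insert. The clone is in the "closed" configuration, meaning a stop codon immediately follows the coding sequence, so C-terminal fusion tags from a destination vector would not be translated.

Two points in the record need care. Although the name carries the "WT" suffix, the catalogue lists R220G and C235R changes relative to the reference transcript. In addition, the annotation tool labelled the insert as mouse Olfr56; this probably reflects a homology match among olfactory receptors rather than the identity of the insert, which the catalogue gives as human OR2M2. Small lacI and lacZα fragments are backbone remnants.
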