Addgene plasmid #81758: pDONR223_OR2M2_WT
Purpose: Gateway Donor vector containing OR2M2 , part of the Target Accelerator Plasmid Collection.
Depositing lab: Jesse Boehm & William Hahn & David Root. Depositing organization: Broad Institute. Publication: Systematic Functional Interrogation of Rare Cancer Variants Identifies Oncogenic Alleles. Kim E, Ilic N, Shrestha Y, Zou L, Kamburov A, Zhu C, Yang X, Lubonja R, Tran N, Nguyen C, Lawrence MS, Piccioni F, Bagul M, Doench JG, Chouinard CR, Wu X, Hogstrom L, Natoli T, Tamayo P, Horn H, Corsello SM, Lage K, Root DE, Subramanian A, Golub TR, Getz G, Boehm JS, Hahn WC. Cancer Discov. 2016 Jul;6(7):714-26. doi: 10.1158/2159-8290.CD-16-0160. Epub 2016 May 4. PubMed 27147599.
Backbone
  Vector backbone: pDONR223
  Backbone manufacturer: Invitrogen
  Backbone size w/o insert (bp): 2790
  Vector type: Gateway Entry vector
Growth in bacteria
  Bacterial resistance: Spectinomycin, 50 μg/mL
  Growth temperature: 37°C
  Growth strain: DH5alpha
  Copy number: High Copy
Gene/Insert
  Gene/Insert name: OR2M2 (alt name: NM_001004688.1)
  Species: H. sapiens (human)
  Mutation: R220G, C235R
  Entrez Gene: OR2M2 (a.k.a. OR2M2Q, OST423)
  Promoter: None
  Cloning method: Gateway Cloning
  Sequencing primers: 5′ M13pUC-fwd; 3′ M13-Rev
Terms and licenses: Academic/Nonprofit Terms; Industry Terms: Not Available to Industry
Depositor comments: Closed state: stop codon immediately follows insert
How to cite: pDONR223_OR2M2_WT was a gift from Jesse Boehm & William Hahn & David Root (Addgene plasmid # 81758 ; http://n2t.net/addgene:81758 ; RRID:Addgene_81758)
