>Addgene plasmid #81758 | pDONR223_OR2M2_WT | depositor partial sequence | sequence record 155077 | Insert sequence
ATGGCATGGGAGAATCAGACCTTCAACTCCGACTTCATCCTCCTTGGAATCTTCAATCACAGCCCACCAC
ACACGTTCCTCTTCTTTCTGGTCCTGGGCATCTTTTTAGTGGCCTTCATGGGAAACTCTGTCATGGTTCT
CCTCATCTACCTGGACACCCAGCTCCACACCCCCATGTACTTCCTCCTCAGCCAACTGTCCCTCATGGAC
CTCATGCTCATCTGCACCACCGTACCCAAGATGGCCTTCAACTACCTGTCTGGCAGCAAGTCCATTTCTA
TGGCTGGTTGTGTCACACAAATTTTCTTCTATATATCACTGTCTGGCTCTGAATGTTTTCTTTTGGCTGT
TATGGCTTATGACCGCTATATTGCTATTTGCCACCCTCTAAGATATACCAATCTCATGAATCCTAAAATT
TGTGGACTTATGGCTACCTTCTCCTGGATCCTGGGCTCTACAGATGGAATCATTGATGCTGTAGCCACAT
TTTCCTTCTCCTTTTGTGGGTCTCGGGAAATAGCCCACTTCTTCTGTGAATTCCCTTCCCTACTAATCCT
CTCATGCAATGACACATCAATATTTGAAGAGGTTATTTTCATCTGCTGTATAGTAATGCTTGTTTTCCCT
GTTGCAATCATCATTGCTTCCTATGCTCGAGTTATTCTGGCTGTCATTCACATGGGATCTGGAGAGGGTC
GTCGCAAAGCTTTCACGACCTGTTCCTCTCACCTCATGGTGGTGGGAATGTACTATGGAGCAGCTTTGTT
CATGTACATACGGCCCACATCTGATCACTCCCCAACGCAGGACAAGATGGTGTCTGTATTCTACACCATC
CTCACTCCCATGCTGAATCCCCTCATCTACAGCCTCCGCAACAAGGAGGTGACTAGAGCATTCATGAAGA
TCTTAGGAAAGGGCAAGTCTGAGAGTGAGTTACCTCATAAACTTTATGTTTTGCTGTTTGCTAAATTCTT
CTTTCTAATATCCATCTTTTTCTATGATGTCAAAATACTAGCATTGATTATGTACATTGCC
