>Addgene plasmid #81758 | pDONR223_OR2M2_WT | addgene partial sequence | sequence record 160391 | M13-F20 5'-TGTAAAACGACGGCCAGT-3'
TTTTATTTTGACTGATAGTGACCTGTTCGTTGCAACAAATTGATGAGCAATGCTTTTTTATAATGCCAAC
TTTGTACAAAAAAGTTGGCACCATGGCATGGGAGAATCAGACCTTCAACTCCGACTTCATCCTCCTTGGA
ATCTTCAATCACAGCCCACCACACACGTTCCTCTTCTTTCTGGTCCTGGGCATCTTTTTAGTGGCCTTCA
TGGGAAACTCTGTCATGGTTCTCCTCATCTACCTGGACACCCAGCTCCACACCCCCATGTACTTCCTCCT
CAGCCAACTGTCCCTCATGGACCTCATGCTCATCTGCACCACCGTACCCAAGATGGCCTTCAACTACTTG
TCTGGCAGCAAGTCCATTTCTATGGCTGGTTGTGTCACACAAATTTTCTTCTATATATCACTGTCTGGCT
CTGAATGTTTTCTTTTGGCTGTTATGGCTTATGACCGCTATATTGCTATTTGCCACCCTCTAAGATATAC
CAATCTCATGAATCCTAAAATTTGTGGACTTATGGCTACCTTCTCCTGGATCCTGGGCTCTACAGATGGA
ATCATTGATGCTGTAGCCACATTTTCCTTCTCCTTTTGTGGGTCTCGGGAAATAGCCCACTTCTTCTGTG
AATTCCCTTCCCTACTAATCCTCTCATGCAATGACACATCAATATTTGAAGAGGTTATTTTCATCTGCTG
TATAGTAATGCTTGTTTTCCCTGTTGCAATCATCATTGCTTCCTATGCTGGAGTTATTCTGGCTGTCATT
CACATGGGATCTGGAGAGGGTCGTCGCAAAGCTTTCACGACCTGTTCCTCTCACCTCATGGTGGTGGGAA
TGTACTATGGAGCAGCTTTGTTCATGTACATACGGCCCACATCTGATCACTCCCCAACGCAGGACAAGAT
GGTGTCTGTATTCTACACCATCCTCACTCCCATGCTGAATCCCCTCATCTACAGCCTCCGCAACAAGGAG
GTGACTAGAGCATTCATGAAGATCTTAGGAAAGGGCAAGTCTGA
